>Addgene plasmid #143061 | TFORF0652 | addgene full sequence | sequence record 398720 | Addgene NGS Result
TTAATGTAGTCTTATGCAATACTCTTGTAGTCTTGCAACATGGTAACGATGAGTTAGCAACATGCCTTAC
AAGGAGAGAAAAAGCACCGTGCATGCCGATTGGTGGAAGTAAGGTGGTACGATCGTGCCTTATTAGGAAG
GCAACAGACGGGTCTGACATGGATTGGACGAACCACTGAATTGCCGCATTGCAGAGATATTGTATTTAAG
TGCCTAGCTCGATACATAAACGGGTCTCTCTGGTTAGACCAGATCTGAGCCTGGGAGCTCTCTGGCTAAC
TAGGGAACCCACTGCTTAAGCCTCAATAAAGCTTGCCTTGAGTGCTTCAAGTAGTGTGTGCCCGTCTGTT
GTGTGACTCTGGTAACTAGAGATCCCTCAGACCCTTTTAGTCAGTGTGGAAAATCTCTAGCAGTGGCGCC
CGAACAGGGACTTGAAAGCGAAAGGGAAACCAGAGGAGCTCTCTCGACGCAGGACTCGGCTTGCTGAAGC
GCGCACGGCAAGAGGCGAGGGGCGGCGACTGGTGAGTACGCCAAAAATTTTGACTAGCGGAGGCTAGAAG
GAGAGAGATGGGTGCGAGAGCGTCAGTATTAAGCGGGGGAGAATTAGATCGCGATGGGAAAAAATTCGGT
TAAGGCCAGGGGGAAAGAAAAAATATAAATTAAAACATATAGTATGGGCAAGCAGGGAGCTAGAACGATT
CGCAGTTAATCCTGGCCTGTTAGAAACATCAGAAGGCTGTAGACAAATACTGGGACAGCTACAACCATCC
CTTCAGACAGGATCAGAAGAACTTAGATCATTATATAATACAGTAGCAACCCTCTATTGTGTGCATCAAA
GGATAGAGATAAAAGACACCAAGGAAGCTTTAGACAAGATAGAGGAAGAGCAAAACAAAAGTAAGACCAC
CGCACAGCAAGCGGCCGCTGATCTTCAGACCTGGAGGAGGAGATATGAGGGACAATTGGAGAAGTGAATT
ATATAAATATAAAGTAGTAAAAATTGAACCATTAGGAGTAGCACCCACCAAGGCAAAGAGAAGAGTGGTG
CAGAGAGAAAAAAGAGCAGTGGGAATAGGAGCTTTGTTCCTTGGGTTCTTGGGAGCAGCAGGAAGCACTA
TGGGCGCAGCGTCAATGACGCTGACGGTACAGGCCAGACAATTATTGTCTGGTATAGTGCAGCAGCAGAA
CAATTTGCTGAGGGCTATTGAGGCGCAACAGCATCTGTTGCAACTCACAGTCTGGGGCATCAAGCAGCTC
CAGGCAAGAATCCTGGCTGTGGAAAGATACCTAAAGGATCAACAGCTCCTGGGGATTTGGGGTTGCTCTG
GAAAACTCATTTGCACCACTGCTGTGCCTTGGAATGCTAGTTGGAGTAATAAATCTCTGGAACAGATTTG
GAATCACACGACCTGGATGGAGTGGGACAGAGAAATTAACAATTACACAAGCTTAATACACTCCTTAATT
GAAGAATCGCAAAACCAGCAAGAAAAGAATGAACAAGAATTATTGGAATTAGATAAATGGGCAAGTTTGT
GGAATTGGTTTAACATAACAAATTGGCTGTGGTATATAAAATTATTCATAATGATAGTAGGAGGCTTGGT
AGGTTTAAGAATAGTTTTTGCTGTACTTTCTATAGTGAATAGAGTTAGGCAGGGATATTCACCATTATCG
TTTCAGACCCACCTCCCAACCCCGAGGGGACCCATGCATTGCATCTCAATTAGTCAGCAACCAGGTGTGG
AAAGTCCCCAGGCTCCCCAGCAGGCAGAAGTATGCAAAGCATGCGTCTCAATTAGTCAGCAACCATAGTC
CCGCCCCTAACTCCGCCCATCCCGCCCCTAACTCCGCCCAGTTCCGCCCATTCTCCGCCCCATGGCTGAC
TAATTTTTTTTATTTATGCAGAGGCCGAGGCCGCCTCGGCCTCTGAGCTATTCCAGAAGTAGTGAGGAGG
CTTTTTTGGAGGCCTAGGCTTTTGCAAAAAGCTTTCTAGAGGTACCACCGGAGCTTACCATGACCGAGTA
CAAGCCCACGGTGCGCCTCGCCACCCGCGACGACGTCCCCAGGGCCGTACGCACCCTCGCCGCCGCGTTC
GCCGACTACCCCGCCACGCGCCACACCGTCGATCCGGACCGCCACATCGAGCGGGTCACCGAGCTGCAAG
AACTCTTCCTCACGCGCGTCGGGCTCGACATCGGCAAGGTGTGGGTCGCGGACGACGGCGCCGCCGTGGC
GGTCTGGACCACGCCGGAGAGCGTCGAAGCGGGGGCGGTGTTCGCCGAGATCGGCCCGCGCATGGCCGAG
TTGAGCGGTTCCCGGCTGGCCGCGCAGCAACAGATGGAAGGCCTCCTGGCGCCGCACCGGCCCAAGGAGC
CCGCGTGGTTCCTGGCCACCGTCGGCGTCTCGCCCGACCACCAGGGCAAGGGTCTGGGCAGCGCCGTCGT
GCTCCCCGGAGTGGAGGCGGCCGAGCGCGCCGGGGTGCCCGCCTTCCTGGAGACCTCCGCGCCCCGCAAC
CTCCCCTTCTACGAGCGGCTCGGCTTCACCGTCACCGCCGACGTCGAGGTGCCCGAAGGACCGCGCACCT
GGTGCATGACCCGCAAGCCCGGTGCCAGTTAACGAATTCTAGATCTTGAGACAAATGGCAGTATTCATCC
ACAATTTTAAAAGAAAAGGGGGGATTGGGGGGTACAGTGCAGGGGAAAGAATAGTAGACATAATAGCAAC
AGACATACAAACTAAAGAATTACAAAAACAAATTACAAAAATTCAAAATTTTCGGGTTTATTACAGGGAC
AGCAGAGATCCACTTTGGCGCCGGCTCGAGGCCTGCAGGTGCAAAGATGGATAAAGTTTTAAACAGAGAG
GAATCTTTGCAGCTAATGGACCTTCTAGGTCTTGAAAGGAGTGGGAATTGGCTCCGGTGCCCGTCAGTGG
GCAGAGCGCACATCGCCCACAGTCCCCGAGAAGTTGGGGGGAGGGGTCGGCAATTGAACCGGTGCCTAGA
GAAGGTGGCGCGGGGTAAACTGGGAAAGTGATGTCGTGTACTGGCTCCGCCTTTTTCCCGAGGGTGGGGG
AGAACCGTATATAAGTGCAGTAGTCGCCGTGAACGTTCTTTTTCGCAACGGGTTTGCCGCCAGAACACAG
GTAAGTGCCGTGTGTGGTTCCCGCGGGCCTGGCCTCTTTACGGGTTATGGCCCTTGCGTGCCTTGAATTA
CTTCCACCTGGCTGCAGTACGTGATTCTTGATCCCGAGCTTCGGGTTGGAAGTGGGTGGGAGAGTTCGAG
GCCTTGCGCTTAAGGAGCCCCTTCGCCTCGTGCTTGAGTTGAGGCCTGGCCTGGGCGCTGGGGCCGCCGC
GTGCGAATCTGGTGGCACCTTCGCGCCTGTCTCGCTGCTTTCGATAAGTCTCTAGCCATTTAAAATTTTT
GATGACCTGCTGCGACGCTTTTTTTCTGGCAAGATAGTCTTGTAAATGCGGGCCAAGATCTGCACACTGG
TATTTCGGTTTTTGGGGCCGCGGGCGGCGACGGGGCCCGTGCGTCCCAGCGCACATGTTCGGCGAGGCGG
GGCCTGCGAGCGCGGCCACCGAGAATCGGACGGGGGTAGTCTCAAGCTGGCCGGCCTGCTCTGGTGCCTG
GCCTCGCGCCGCCGTGTATCGCCCCGCCCTGGGCGGCAAGGCTGGCCCGGTCGGCACCAGTTGCGTGAGC
GGAAAGATGGCCGCTTCCCGGCCCTGCTGCAGGGAGCTCAAAATGGAGGACGCGGCGCTCGGGAGAGCGG
GCGGGTGAGTCACCCACACAAAGGAAAAGGGCCTTTCCGTCCTCAGCCGTCGCTTCATGTGACTCCACGG
AGTACCGGGCGCCGTCCAGGCACCTCGATTAGTTCTCGAGCTTTTGGAGTACGTCGTCTTTAGGTTGGGG
GGAGGGGTTTTATGCGATGGAGTTTCCCCACACTGAGTGGGTGGAGACTGAAGTTAGGCCAGCTTGGCAC
TTGATGTAATTCTCCTTGGAATTTGCCCTTTTTGAGTTTGGATCTTGGTTCATTCTCAAGCCTCAGACAG
TGGTTCAAAGTTTTTTTCTTCCATTTCAGGTGTCGTGAGGCTAGCACCGCCACCATGCTGCCTAAGAGAA
GCAGGAGAACAGTCAGCAAAAGCATTGGTCCCACCTGCCCCTTTGCTGGAAGCTGTGAAGTCAGCAAGAC
TCAGAGGCGCCACTGCCCAGCCTGCAGGTTGCAGAAGTGCTTAGATGCTGGCATGAGGAAAGACATGATA
CTGTCGGCAGAAGCCCTGGCATTGCGGCGAGCAAAGCAGGCCCAGCGGCGGGCACAGCAAACACCTGTGC
AACTGAGTAAGGAGCAAGAAGAGCTGATCCGGACACTCCTGGGGGCCCACACCCGCCACATGGGCACCAT
GTTTGAACAGTTTGTGCAGTTTAGGCCTCCAGCTCATCTGTTCATCCATCACCAGCCCTTGCCCACCCTG
GCCCCTGTGCTGCCTCTGGTCACACACTTCGCAGACATCAACACTTTCATGGTACTGCAAGTCATCAAGT
TTACTAAGGACCTGCCCGTCTTCCGTTCCCTGCCCATTGAAGACCAGATCTCCCTTCTCAAGGGAGCAGC
TGTGGAAATCTGTCACATCGTACTCAATACCACTTTCTGTCTCCAAACACAAAACTTCCTCTGCGGGCCT
CTTCGCTACACAATTGAAGATGGAGCCCGTGACCGACCTGGAGTTACCCAGAGAGATGAGATTGATCAGC
TGCAAGAGGAGATGGCACTGACTCTGCAAAGCTACATCAAGGGCCAGCAGCGAAGGCCCCGGGATCGGTT
TCTGTATGCGAAGTTGCTAGGCCTGCTGGCTGAGCTCCGGAGCATTAATGAGGCCTACGGGTACCAAATC
CAGCACATCCAGGGCCTGTCTGCCATGATGCCGCTGCTCCAGGAGATCTGCAGCTAGTAATGAACTAGTC
CGTAACTTGAAAGTATTTCGATTTCTTGGCTTTATATATCTTGTGGAAAGGACGATCCTACGTGACTAAC
GTCCGTACAACGCGTTAAGTCGACAATCAACCTCTGGATTACAAAATTTGTGAAAGATTGACTGGTATTC
TTAACTATGTTGCTCCTTTTACGCTATGTGGATACGCTGCTTTAATGCCTTTGTATCATGCTATTGCTTC
CCGTATGGCTTTCATTTTCTCCTCCTTGTATAAATCCTGGTTGCTGTCTCTTTATGAGGAGTTGTGGCCC
GTTGTCAGGCAACGTGGCGTGGTGTGCACTGTGTTTGCTGACGCAACCCCCACTGGTTGGGGCATTGCCA
CCACCTGTCAGCTCCTTTCCGGGACTTTCGCTTTCCCCCTCCCTATTGCCACGGCGGAACTCATCGCCGC
CTGCCTTGCCCGCTGCTGGACAGGGGCTCGGCTGTTGGGCACTGACAATTCCGTGGTGTTGTCGGGGAAA
TCATCGTCCTTTCCTTGGCTGCTCGCCTGTGTTGCCACCTGGATTCTGCGCGGGACGTCCTTCTGCTACG
TCCCTTCGGCCCTCAATCCAGCGGACCTTCCTTCCCGCGGCCTGCTGCCGGCTCTGCGGCCTCTTCCGCG
TCTTCGCCTTCGCCCTCAGACGAGTCGGATCTCCCTTTGGGCCGCCTCCCCGCGTCGACTTTAAGACCAA
TGACTTACAAGGCAGCTGTAGATCTTAGCCACTTTTTAAAAGAAAAGGGGGGACTGGAAGGGCTAATTCA
CTCCCAACGAAGACAAGATCTGCTTTTTGCTTGTACTGGGTCTCTCTGGTTAGACCAGATCTGAGCCTGG
GAGCTCTCTGGCTAACTAGGGAACCCACTGCTTAAGCCTCAATAAAGCTTGCCTTGAGTGCTTCAAGTAG
TGTGTGCCCGTCTGTTGTGTGACTCTGGTAACTAGAGATCCCTCAGACCCTTTTAGTCAGTGTGGAAAAT
CTCTAGCAGTACGTATAGTAGTTCATGTCATCTTATTATTCAGTATTTATAACTTGCAAAGAAATGAATA
TCAGAGAGTGAGAGGAACTTGTTTATTGCAGCTTATAATGGTTACAAATAAAGCAATAGCATCACAAATT
TCACAAATAAAGCATTTTTTTCACTGCATTCTAGTTGTGGTTTGTCCAAACTCATCAATGTATCTTATCA
TGTCTGGCTCTAGCTATCCCGCCCCTAACTCCGCCCATCCCGCCCCTAACTCCGCCCAGTTCCGCCCATT
CTCCGCCCCATGGCTGACTAATTTTTTTTATTTATGCAGAGGCCGAGGCCGCCTCGGCCTCTGAGCTATT
CCAGAAGTAGTGAGGAGGCTTTTTTGGAGGCCTAGGGACGTACCCAATTCGCCCTATAGTGAGTCGTATT
ACGCGCGCTCACTGGCCGTCGTTTTACAACGTCGTGACTGGGAAAACCCTGGCGTTACCCAACTTAATCG
CCTTGCAGCACATCCCCCTTTCGCCAGCTGGCGTAATAGCGAAGAGGCCCGCACCGATCGCCCTTCCCAA
CAGTTGCGCAGCCTGAATGGCGAATGGG
[124 nt withheld, positions 6539-6662]
C
[91 nt withheld, positions 6664-6754]
A
[49 nt withheld, positions 6756-6804]
CCTTTGACGTTGGAGTCCACGTTCTTT
[37 nt withheld, positions 6832-6868]
ACCCTATCTCGGTCTATTCTTTTGATTTATAAGGGATTTTGCCGATTTCGGCCTATTGGTTAAAAAATGA
GCTGATTTAACAAAAATTTAACGCGAATTTTAACAAAATATTAACGCTTACAATTTAGGTGGCACTTTTC
GGGGAAATGTGCGCGGAACCCCTATTTGTTTATTTTTCTAAATACATTCAAATATGTATCCGCTCATGAG
ACAATAACCCTGATAAATGCTTCAATAATATTGAAAAAGGAAGAGTATGAGTATTCAACATTTCCGTGTC
GCCCTTATTCCCTTTTTTGCGGCATTTTGCCTTCCTGTTTTTGCTCACCCAGAAACGCTGGTGAAAGTAA
AAGATGCTGAAGATCAGTTGGGTGCACGAGTGGGTTACATCGAACTGGATCTCAACAGCGGTAAGATCCT
TGAGAGTTTTCGCCCCGAAGAACGTTTTCCAATGATGAGCACTTTTAAAGTTCTGCTATGTGGCGCGGTA
TTATCCCGTATTGACGCCGGGCAAGAGCAACTCGGTCGCCGCATACACTATTCTCAGAATGACTTGGTTG
AGTACTCACCAGTCACAGAAAAGCATCTTACGGATGGCATGACAGTAAGAGAATTATGCAGTGCTGCCAT
AACCATGAGTGATAACACTGCGGCCAACTTACTTCTGACAACGATCGGAGGACCGAAGGAGCTAACCGCT
TTTTTGCACAACATGGGGGATCATGTAACTCGCCTTGATCGTTGGGAACCGGAGCTGAATGAAGCCATAC
CAAACGACGAGCGTGACACCACGATGCCTGTAGCAATGGCAACAACGTTGCGCAAACTATTAACTGGCGA
ACTACTTACTCTAGCTTCCCGGCAACAATTAATAGACTGGATGGAGGCGGATAAAGTTGCAGGACCACTT
CTGCGCTCGGCCCTTCCGGCTGGCTGGTTTATTGCTGATAAATCTGGAGCCGGTGAGCGTGGGTCTCGCG
GTATCATTGCAGCACTGGGGCCAGATGGTAAGCCCTCCCGTATCGTAGTTATCTACACGACGGGGAGTCA
GGCAACTATGGATGAACGAAATAGACAGATCGCTGAGATAGGTGCCTCACTGATTAAGCATTGGTAACTG
TCAGACCAAGTTTACTCATATATACTTTAGATTGATTTAAAACTTCATTTTTAATTTAAAAGGATCTAGG
TGAAGATCCTTTTTGATAATCTCATGACCAAAATCCCTTAACGTGAGTTTTCGTTCCACTGAGCGTCAGA
CCCCGTAGAAAAGATCAAAGGATCTTCTTGAGATCCTTTTTTTCTGCGCGTAATCTGCTGCTTGCAAACA
AAAAAACCACCGCTACCAGCGGTGGTTTGTTTGCCGGATCAAGAGCTACCAACTCTTTTTCCGAAGGTAA
CTGGCTTCAGCAGAGCGCAGATACCAAATACTGTTCTTCTAGTGTAGCCGTAGTTAGGCCACCACTTCAA
GAACTCTGTAGCACCGCCTACATACCTCGCTCTGCTAATCCTGTTACCAGTGGCTGCTGCCAGTGGCGAT
AAGTCGTGTCTTACCGGGTTGGACTCAAGACGATAGTTACCGGATAAGGCGCAGCGGTCGGGCTGAACGG
GGGGTTCGTGCACACAGCCCAGCTTGGAGCGAACGACCTACACCGAACTGAGATACCTACAGCGTGAGCT
ATGAGAAAGCGCCACGCTTCCCGAAGGGAGAAAGGCGGACAGGTATCCGGTAAGCGGCAGGGTCGGAACA
GGAGAGCGCACGAGGGAGCTTCCAGGGGGAAACGCCTGGTATCTTTATAGTCCTGTCGGGTTTCGCCACC
TCTGACTTGAGCGTCGATTTTTGTGATGCTCGTCAGGGGGGCGGAGCCTATGGAAAAACGCCAGCAACGC
GGCCTTTTTACGGTTCCTGGCCTTTTGCTGGCCTTTTGCTCACATGTTCTTTCCTGCGTTATCCCCTGAT
TCTGTGGATAACCGTATTACCGCCTTTGAGTGAGCTGATACCGCTCGCCGCAGCCGAACGACCGAGCGCA
GCGAGTCAGTGAGCGAGGAAGCGGAAGAGCGCCCAATACGCAAACCGCCTCTCCCCGCGCGTTGGCCGAT
TCATTAATGCAGCTGGCACGACAGGTTTCCCGACTGGAAAGCGGGCAGTGAGCGCAACGCAATTAATGTG
AGTTAGCTCACTCATTAGGCACCCCAGGCTTTACACTTTATGCTTCCGGCTCGTATGTTGTGTGGAATTG
TGAGCGGATAACAATTTCACACAGGAAACAGCTATGACCATGATTACGCCAAGCGCGCAATTAACCCTCA
CTAAAGGGAACAAAAGCTGGAGCTGCAAGC
Features (pLannotate 1.2.2; 31 found; start..end, strand, type, name):
      5..231     +  promoter       RSV promoter: Rous sarcoma virus enhancer/promoter
    232..412     +  LTR            5' LTR (truncated): truncated 5' long terminal repeat (LTR) from HIV-1
    459..584     +  misc_feature   HIV-1 Ψ: packaging signal of human immunodeficiency virus type 1
    568..931     +  CDS            HIV-1 gag (fragment): gag protein from human immunodeficiency virus 1; gag
   1077..1310    +  misc_feature   RRE: The Rev response element (RRE) of HIV-1 allows for Rev-dependent mRNA export from the nucleus to the cytoplasm.
   1687..1713    +  CDS            Rev (fragment): human immunodeficiency virus 1 (HIV-1) Rev protein; rev; enhances nuclear export of unspliced and incompletely spliced viral mRNAs
   1720..1743    +  promoter       SV40 promoter (fragment): SV40 early promoter
   1744..1815    +  promoter       SV40 promoter (fragment): SV40 enhancer and early promoter
   1839..1974    +  rep_origin     SV40 ori: SV40 origin of replication
   2020..2616    +  CDS            PuroR (fragment): puromycin N-acetyltransferase; pac from Streptomyces; confers resistance to puromycin
   2665..2782    +  misc_feature   cPPT/CTS: central polypurine tract and central termination sequence of HIV-1
   2847..2913    +  CDS            small t antigen (fragment): SV40 (simian virus 40) small t antigen
   2920..4098    +  promoter       EF-1α promoter: strong constitutive promoter for human elongation factor EF-1α
   4133..4954    +  CDS            NR1I3 (fragment): NR1I3_HUMAN - Also known as CAR. Experimental evidence at protein level: Swiss-Prot protein existence level 1. Binds and transactivates the retinoic acid response elements that control expression of the retinoic acid receptor beta 2 and alcohol dehydrogenase 3 genes. Transactivates both the phenobarbital responsive element module of the human CYP2B6 gene and the CYP3A4 xenobiotic response element. From Homo sapiens (Human).
   4970..5023    +  promoter       U6 promoter (fragment): RNA polymerase III promoter for human U6 snRNA
   5065..5653    +  misc_feature   WPRE: woodchuck hepatitis virus posttranscriptional regulatory element
   5704..5723    +  misc_feature   cPPT/CTS (fragment): central polypurine tract and central termination sequence of HIV-1
   5725..5958    +  LTR            3' LTR (ΔU3): self-inactivating 3' long terminal repeat (LTR) from HIV-1
   6036..6157    +  polyA_signal   SV40 poly(A) signal: SV40 polyadenylation signal
   6197..6332    +  rep_origin     SV40 ori: SV40 origin of replication
   6353..6371    -  promoter       T7 promoter: promoter for bacteriophage T7 RNA polymerase
   6379..6534    +  CDS            lacZα (fragment): LacZα fragment of β-galactosidase; lacZ fragment
   6539..6967    +  rep_origin     f1 ori (sequence partly withheld): f1 bacteriophage origin of replication; arrow indicates direction of (+) strand synthesis
   7020..7124    +  promoter       AmpR promoter: bla
   7125..7985    +  CDS            AmpR: β-lactamase; bla; confers resistance to ampicillin, carbenicillin, and related antibiotics
   8156..8744    +  rep_origin     ori: high-copy-number ColE1/pMB1/pBR322/pUC origin of replication
   8927..9019    +  CDS            lacI (fragment): lac repressor; lacI; The lac repressor binds to the lac operator to inhibit transcription in E. coli. This inhibition can be relieved by adding lactose or isopropyl-β-D-thiogalactopyranoside (IPTG).
   9032..9053    +  protein_bind   CAP binding site: CAP binding activates transcription in the presence of cAMP. E. coli catabolite activator protein
   9068..9098    +  promoter       lac promoter: promoter for the E. coli lac operon
   9106..9122    +  protein_bind   lac operator: The lac repressor binds to the lac operator to inhibit transcription in E. coli. This inhibition can be relieved by adding lactose or isopropyl-β-D-thiogalactopyranoside (IPTG). lac repressor encoded by lacI
   9167..9185    +  promoter       T3 promoter: promoter for bacteriophage T3 RNA polymerase
