[The description below was written by a language model from this plasmid's Addgene catalogue record and pLannotate feature annotations shown in this document.]
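Description:
TFORF0652 is a lentiviral mammalian expression plasmid built on the pLX_TRC317 backbone and belongs to a barcoded library of transcription factor open reading frames. It carries the human nuclear receptor NR1I3 (also known as CAR), a synthesized ORF that the depositor ties to a specific transcript isoform. The insert is recorded as 944 bp, of which the annotation matches about 820 bp to NR1I3. The ORF is driven by the strong constitutive EF-1α promoter and followed by a WPRE, which enhances transcript stability and expression. According to the record, each ORF in the collection is paired with a unique 24-bp barcode, so the transcription factor can be identified in pooled overexpression screens. The barcode itself is not annotated in the feature table. A short U6-like fragment called between the ORF and the WPRE is probably only a partial sequence match rather than a functional promoter.

The viral framework is of the third-generation, self-inactivating type. An RSV promoter is fused to a truncated HIV-1 5' LTR to drive genomic RNA production in packaging cells. This is followed by the Ψ packaging signal with a gag fragment, the RRE for Rev-dependent nuclear export, a cPPT/CTS element, and a ΔU3 3' LTR that disables LTR promoter activity after integration. Upstream of the EF-1α cassette, an SV40 early promoter drives puromycin N-acetyltransferase, which allows selection of transduced cells. In bacteria the plasmid is maintained through a high-copy ColE1/pUC-type origin and ampicillin resistance. An f1 origin and remnants of a lacZα/lac promoter cloning region flanked by T7 and T3 promoters are also present. The depositor notes that the plasmid can recombine during propagation, as is common for vectors containing LTR repeats.
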