Addgene plasmid #143061: TFORF0652
Purpose: Lentiviral vector for overexpressing transcription factor ORFs with unique 24-bp barcodes. Barcodes facilitate identification of transcription factors in pooled screens.
Depositing lab: Feng Zhang. Depositing organization: Broad Institute. Publication: A transcription factor atlas of directed differentiation. Joung J, Ma S, Tay T, Geiger-Schuller KR, Kirchgatterer PC, Verdine VK, Guo B, Arias-Garcia MA, Allen WE, Singh A, Kuksenko O, Abudayyeh OO, Gootenberg JS, Fu Z, Macrae RK, Buenrostro JD, Regev A, Zhang F. Cell. 2023 Jan 5;186(1):209-229.e26. doi: 10.1016/j.cell.2022.11.026. PubMed 36608654.
Backbone
  Vector backbone: pLX_TRC317
  Backbone manufacturer: Broad Institute Genetic Perturbation Platform
  Backbone size w/o insert (bp): 8264
  Vector type: Mammalian Expression, Lentiviral
  Selectable markers: Puromycin
Growth in bacteria
  Bacterial resistance: Ampicillin, 100 μg/mL
  Growth temperature: 37°C
  Growth strain: NEB Stable
  Copy number: High Copy
Gene/Insert
  Gene/Insert name: NR1I3
  Species: H. sapiens (human)
  Insert size (bp): 944
  Entrez Gene: NR1I3 (a.k.a. CAR, CAR1, MB67)
  Promoter: EF1a
  Cloning method: Unknown
  Sequencing primers: 5′ GGGTGGAGACTGAAGTTAGGCCAG; 3′ CACATAGCGTAAAAGGAGCAACATAG
Terms and licenses: Academic/Nonprofit Terms; Industry Terms: Not Available to Industry
Depositor comments: NM_001077470,ENST00000504010 . The transcription factor ORF portion of this plasmid was synthesized by Genewiz. Please test multiple small colonies in case of plasmid recombination. To make this collection available in a timely manner, a portion of this collection was not fully sequenced by Addgene. If an Addgene verified full plasmid sequence is not available, please contact us prior to placing an order to request the full sequence.
How to cite: TFORF0652 was a gift from Feng Zhang (Addgene plasmid # 143061 ; http://n2t.net/addgene:143061 ; RRID:Addgene_143061)
