>Addgene plasmid #143061 | TFORF0652 | depositor partial sequence | sequence record 281321 | Insert
ACCGCCACCATGCTGCCTAAGAGAAGCAGGAGAACAGTCAGCAAAAGCATTGGTCCCACCTGCCCCTTTG
CTGGAAGCTGTGAAGTCAGCAAGACTCAGAGGCGCCACTGCCCAGCCTGCAGGTTGCAGAAGTGCTTAGA
TGCTGGCATGAGGAAAGACATGATACTGTCGGCAGAAGCCCTGGCATTGCGGCGAGCAAAGCAGGCCCAG
CGGCGGGCACAGCAAACACCTGTGCAACTGAGTAAGGAGCAAGAAGAGCTGATCCGGACACTCCTGGGGG
CCCACACCCGCCACATGGGCACCATGTTTGAACAGTTTGTGCAGTTTAGGCCTCCAGCTCATCTGTTCAT
CCATCACCAGCCCTTGCCCACCCTGGCCCCTGTGCTGCCTCTGGTCACACACTTCGCAGACATCAACACT
TTCATGGTACTGCAAGTCATCAAGTTTACTAAGGACCTGCCCGTCTTCCGTTCCCTGCCCATTGAAGACC
AGATCTCCCTTCTCAAGGGAGCAGCTGTGGAAATCTGTCACATCGTACTCAATACCACTTTCTGTCTCCA
AACACAAAACTTCCTCTGCGGGCCTCTTCGCTACACAATTGAAGATGGAGCCCGTGACCGACCTGGAGTT
ACCCAGAGAGATGAGATTGATCAGCTGCAAGAGGAGATGGCACTGACTCTGCAAAGCTACATCAAGGGCC
AGCAGCGAAGGCCCCGGGATCGGTTTCTGTATGCGAAGTTGCTAGGCCTGCTGGCTGAGCTCCGGAGCAT
TAATGAGGCCTACGGGTACCAAATCCAGCACATCCAGGGCCTGTCTGCCATGATGCCGCTGCTCCAGGAG
ATCTGCAGCTAGTAATGAACTAGTCCGTAACTTGAAAGTATTTCGATTTCTTGGCTTTATATATCTTGTG
GAAAGGACGATCCTACGTGACTAACGTCCGTACA
