>Addgene plasmid #143061 | TFORF0652 | depositor partial sequence | sequence record 281322 | Barcode
TCCTACGTGACTAACGTCCGTACA
